Addgene plasmid #58041: mTagRFP-T2-Mito-7
Purpose: Localization: Mitochondria, Excitation: 555, Emission: 584
Depositing lab: Michael Davidson. Depositing organization: Florida State University, Tallahassee.
Backbone
  Vector backbone: mTagRFP
  Backbone size w/o insert (bp): 4750
  Vector type: Mammalian Expression
  Selectable markers: Neomycin (select with G418)
Growth in bacteria
  Bacterial resistance: Kanamycin, 50 μg/mL
  Growth temperature: 37°C
  Growth strain: DH5alpha
  Copy number: High Copy
Gene/Insert
  Gene/Insert name: Mito (alt name: NM_004074.2)
  Species: H. sapiens (human)
  Entrez Gene: COX8A (a.k.a. COX, COX8, COX8-2, COX8L, MC4DN15, VIII, VIII-L)
  Promoter: CMV
  Tag / fusion protein: mTagRFP
  Cloning method: Unknown
  Sequencing primers: 5′ CMV-F; 3′ SV40pA-R
Terms and licenses: Academic/Nonprofit Terms; Industry Terms
Depositor comments: . Excitation = 555; Emission = 584
How to cite: mTagRFP-T2-Mito-7 was a gift from Michael Davidson (Addgene plasmid # 58041 ; http://n2t.net/addgene:58041 ; RRID:Addgene_58041)
