[The description below was written by a language model from this plasmid's Addgene catalogue record and pLannotate feature annotations shown in this document.]
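Description:
mTagRFP-T2-Mito-7 is a mammalian expression plasmid that produces a red fluorescent protein targeted to mitochondria. It is built on an mTagRFP backbone of the N1-type layout, in which the targeting sequence sits upstream of the fluorescent protein. The sequenced record is about 4.8 kb. Propagation in E. coli relies on a high-copy ColE1/pUC-type origin and kanamycin selection. A single Tn5 aminoglycoside phosphotransferase gene (NeoR/KanR) serves in both hosts: the bacterial AmpR (bla) promoter drives it in bacteria, while the adjacent SV40 enhancer/early promoter drives it in mammalian cells to allow G418 selection of stable lines, with the HSV TK polyadenylation signal terminating the transcript. An f1 origin is also present, which permits single-stranded DNA production. The short ble, bGH poly(A) and SV40 large T antigen fragments in the annotation appear to be backbone remnants or partial matches rather than functional units.

The expression cassette uses the human CMV immediate early enhancer and promoter to drive the mitochondrial presequence of human cytochrome c oxidase subunit VIII (COX8A), fused via a short linker to the N-terminus of the fluorescent protein, and ends with the SV40 poly(A) signal. The presequence directs import of the fusion into the mitochondrial matrix. The automated annotation identifies the fluorophore as TagRFP-T, a constitutively fluorescent, acid-tolerant red protein derived from Entacmaea quadricolor. The record lists the tag simply as mTagRFP and does not describe how the "T2" variant in the name differs. Reported excitation and emission maxima are 555 and 584 nm. The construct is used as a mitochondrial marker for fluorescence imaging in transfected mammalian cells.
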