Features (pLannotate 1.2.2; 14 found; start..end, strand, type, name):
    154..948     +  CDS            NeoR/KanR: aminoglycoside phosphotransferase from Tn5; aph(3')-II (or nptII); confers resistance to neomycin, kanamycin, and G418 (Geneticin®)
    969..1121    +  CDS            ble (fragment): BLE_KLEPN - Experimental evidence at protein level: Swiss-Prot protein existence level 1. Binding protein with a strong affinity to the bleomycin family of antibiotics. Binds to CL990; an antimitotic-antibiotic compound. From Klebsiella pneumoniae.
   1180..1227    +  polyA_signal   HSV TK poly(A) signal: herpes simplex virus thymidine kinase polyadenylation signal (Cole and Stacy, 1985)
   1318..1334    -  polyA_signal   bGH poly(A) signal (fragment): bovine growth hormone polyadenylation signal
   1556..2144    +  rep_origin     ori: high-copy-number ColE1/pMB1/pBR322/pUC origin of replication
   2319..2622    +  enhancer       CMV enhancer: human cytomegalovirus immediate early enhancer
   2623..2826    +  promoter       CMV promoter: human cytomegalovirus (CMV) immediate early promoter
   2855..2929    +  CDS            COX8 presequence: mitochondrial presequence of human cytochrome c oxidase subunit VIII (Rizutto et al., 1989)
   2963..3694    +  CDS            TagRFP-T: TagRFP-T is a basic (constitutively fluorescent) red fluorescent protein published in 2008, derived from Entacmaea quadricolor. It has low acid sensitivity.
   3713..3796    +  CDS            large T antigen (fragment): large T antigen from SV40 (simian virus 40)
   3819..3940    +  polyA_signal   SV40 poly(A) signal: SV40 polyadenylation signal
   3974..4402    -  rep_origin     f1 ori (sequence partly withheld): f1 bacteriophage origin of replication; arrow indicates direction of (+) strand synthesis
   4429..4533    +  promoter       AmpR promoter: bla
   4535..119     +  promoter       SV40 promoter (across the origin): SV40 enhancer and early promoter
>Addgene plasmid #58041 | mTagRFP-T2-Mito-7 | addgene full sequence | sequence record 332020 | Addgene NGS Result
ATTCTCCGCCCCATGGCTGACTAATTTTTTTTATTTATGCAGAGGCCGAGGCCGCCTCGGCCTCTGAGCT
ATTCCAGAAGTAGTGAGGAGGCTTTTTTGGAGGCCTAGGCTTTTGCAAAGATCGATCAAGAGACAGGATG
AGGATCGTTTCGCATGATTGAACAAGATGGATTGCACGCAGGTTCTCCGGCCGCTTGGGTGGAGAGGCTA
TTCGGCTATGACTGGGCACAACAGACAATCGGCTGCTCTGATGCCGCCGTGTTCCGGCTGTCAGCGCAGG
GGCGCCCGGTTCTTTTTGTCAAGACCGACCTGTCCGGTGCCCTGAATGAACTGCAAGACGAGGCAGCGCG
GCTATCGTGGCTGGCCACGACGGGCGTTCCTTGCGCAGCTGTGCTCGACGTTGTCACTGAAGCGGGAAGG
GACTGGCTGCTATTGGGCGAAGTGCCGGGGCAGGATCTCCTGTCATCTCACCTTGCTCCTGCCGAGAAAG
TATCCATCATGGCTGATGCAATGCGGCGGCTGCATACGCTTGATCCGGCTACCTGCCCATTCGACCACCA
AGCGAAACATCGCATCGAGCGAGCACGTACTCGGATGGAAGCCGGTCTTGTCGATCAGGATGATCTGGAC
GAAGAGCATCAGGGGCTCGCGCCAGCCGAACTGTTCGCCAGGCTCAAGGCGAGCATGCCCGACGGCGAGG
ATCTCGTCGTGACCCATGGCGATGCCTGCTTGCCGAATATCATGGTGGAAAATGGCCGCTTTTCTGGATT
CATCGACTGTGGCCGGCTGGGTGTGGCGGACCGCTATCAGGACATAGCGTTGGCTACCCGTGATATTGCT
GAAGAGCTTGGCGGCGAATGGGCTGACCGCTTCCTCGTGCTTTACGGTATCGCCGCTCCCGATTCGCAGC
GCATCGCCTTCTATCGCCTTCTTGACGAGTTCTTCTGAGCGGGACTCTGGGGTTCGAAATGACCGACCAA
GCGACGCCCAACCTGCCATCACGAGATTTCGATTCCACCGCCGCCTTCTATGAAAGGTTGGGCTTCGGAA
TCGTTTTCCGGGACGCCGGCTGGATGATCCTCCAGCGCGGGGATCTCATGCTGGAGTTCTTCGCCCACCC
TAGGGGGAGGCTAACTGAAACACGGAAGGAGACAATACCGGAAGGAACCCGCGCTATGACGGCAATAAAA
AGACAGAATAAAACGCACGGTGTTGGGTCGTTTGTTCATAAACGCGGGGTTCGGTCCCAGGGCTGGCACT
CTGTCGATACCCCACCGAGACCCCATTGGGGCCAATACGCCCGCGTTTCTTCCTTTTCCCCACCCCACCC
CCCAAGTTCGGGTGAAGGCCCAGGGCTCGCAGCCAACGTCGGGGCGGCAGGCCCTGCCATAGCCTCAGGT
TACTCATATATACTTTAGATTGATTTAAAACTTCATTTTTAATTTAAAAGGATCTAGGTGAAGATCCTTT
TTGATAATCTCATGACCAAAATCCCTTAACGTGAGTTTTCGTTCCACTGAGCGTCAGACCCCGTAGAAAA
GATCAAAGGATCTTCTTGAGATCCTTTTTTTCTGCGCGTAATCTGCTGCTTGCAAACAAAAAAACCACCG
CTACCAGCGGTGGTTTGTTTGCCGGATCAAGAGCTACCAACTCTTTTTCCGAAGGTAACTGGCTTCAGCA
GAGCGCAGATACCAAATACTGTTCTTCTAGTGTAGCCGTAGTTAGGCCACCACTTCAAGAACTCTGTAGC
ACCGCCTACATACCTCGCTCTGCTAATCCTGTTACCAGTGGCTGCTGCCAGTGGCGATAAGTCGTGTCTT
ACCGGGTTGGACTCAAGACGATAGTTACCGGATAAGGCGCAGCGGTCGGGCTGAACGGGGGGTTCGTGCA
CACAGCCCAGCTTGGAGCGAACGACCTACACCGAACTGAGATACCTACAGCGTGAGCTATGAGAAAGCGC
CACGCTTCCCGAAGGGAGAAAGGCGGACAGGTATCCGGTAAGCGGCAGGGTCGGAACAGGAGAGCGCACG
AGGGAGCTTCCAGGGGGAAACGCCTGGTATCTTTATAGTCCTGTCGGGTTTCGCCACCTCTGACTTGAGC
GTCGATTTTTGTGATGCTCGTCAGGGGGGCGGAGCCTATGGAAAAACGCCAGCAACGCGGCCTTTTTACG
GTTCCTGGCCTTTTGCTGGCCTTTTGCTCACATGTTCTTTCCTGCGTTATCCCCTGATTCTGTGGATAAC
CGTATTACCGCCATGCATTAGTTATTAATAGTAATCAATTACGGGGTCATTAGTTCATAGCCCATATATG
GAGTTCCGCGTTACATAACTTACGGTAAATGGCCCGCCTGGCTGACCGCCCAACGACCCCCGCCCATTGA
CGTCAATAATGACGTATGTTCCCATAGTAACGCCAATAGGGACTTTCCATTGACGTCAATGGGTGGAGTA
TTTACGGTAAACTGCCCACTTGGCAGTACATCAAGTGTATCATATGCCAAGTACGCCCCCTATTGACGTC
AATGACGGTAAATGGCCCGCCTGGCATTATGCCCAGTACATGACCTTATGGGACTTTCCTACTTGGCAGT
ACATCTACGTATTAGTCATCGCTATTACCATGGTGATGCGGTTTTGGCAGTACATCAATGGGCGTGGATA
GCGGTTTGACTCACGGGGATTTCCAAGTCTCCACCCCATTGACGTCAATGGGAGTTTGTTTTGGCACCAA
AATCAACGGGACTTTCCAAAATGTCGTAACAACTCCGCCCCATTGACGCAAATGGGCGGTAGGCGTGTAC
GGTGGGAGGTCTATATAAGCAGAGCTGGTTTAGTGAACCGTCAGATCCGCTAGCATGTCCGTCCTGACGC
CGCTGCTGCTGCGGGGCTTGACAGGCTCGGCCCGGCGGCTCCCAGTGCCGCGCGCCAAGATCCATTCGTT
GGGGGATCCACCGGTCGCCACCATGGTGTCTAAGGGCGAAGAGCTGATTAAGGAGAACATGCACATGAAG
CTGTACATGGAGGGCACCGTGAACAACCACCACTTCAAGTGCACATCCGAGGGCGAAGGCAAGCCCTACG
AGGGCACCCAGACCATGAGAATCAAGGTGGTCGAGGGCGGCCCTCTCCCCTTCGCCTTCGACATCCTGGC
TACCAGCTTCATGTACGGCAGCAGAACCTTCATCAACCACACCCAGGGCATCCCCGATTTCTTTAAGCAG
TCCTTCCCTGAGGGCTTCACATGGGAGAGAGTCACCACATACGAAGACGGGGGCGTGCTGACCGCTACCC
AGGACACCAGCCTCCAGGACGGCTGCCTCATCTACAACGTCAAGATCAGAGGGGTGAACTTCCCATCCAA
CGGCCCTGTGATGCAGAAGAAAACACTCGGCTGGGAGGCCAACACCGAGACCCTGTACCCCGCTGACGGC
GGCCTGGAAGGCAGAACCGACATGGCCCTGAAGCTCGTGGGCGGGGGCCACCTGATCTGCAACTTCAAGA
CCACATACAGATCCAAGAAACCCGCTAAGAACCTCAAGATGCCCGGCGTCTACTATGTGGACCACAGACT
GGAAAGAATCAAGGAGGCCGACAAAGAGACCTACGTCGAGCAGCACGAGGTGGCTGTGGCCAGATACTGC
GACCTCCCTAGCAAACTGGGGCACAAACTTAATGGCATGGACGAGCTGTACAAGTAAGCGGCCGCGACTC
TAGATCATAATCAGCCATACCACATTTGTAGAGGTTTTACTTGCTTTAAAAAACCTCCCACACCTCCCCC
TGAACCTGAAACATAAAATGAATGCAATTGTTGTTGTTAACTTGTTTATTGCAGCTTATAATGGTTACAA
ATAAAGCAATAGCATCACAAATTTCACAAATAAAGCATTTTTTTCACTGCATTCTAGTTGTGGTTTGTCC
AAACTCATCAATGTATCTTAAGGCGTAAATTGTAAGCGTTAATATTTTGTTAAAATTCGCGTTAAATTTT
TGTTAAATCAGCTCATTTTTTAACCAATAGGCCGAAATCGGCAAAATCCCTTATAAATCAAAAGAATAGA
CCGAGATAGGGT
[37 nt withheld, positions 4073-4109]
AAAGAACGTGGACTCCAACGTCAAAGG
[49 nt withheld, positions 4137-4185]
T
[91 nt withheld, positions 4187-4277]
G
[124 nt withheld, positions 4279-4402]
CAGGTGGCACTTTTCGGGGAAATGTGCGCGGAACCCCTATTTGTTTATTTTTCTAAATACATTCAAATAT
GTATCCGCTCATGAGACAATAACCCTGATAAATGCTTCAATAATATTGAAAAAGGAAGAGTCCTGAGGCG
GAAAGAACCAGCTGTGGAATGTGTGTCAGTTAGGGTGTGGAAAGTCCCCAGGCTCCCCAGCAGGCAGAAG
TATGCAAAGCATGCATCTCAATTAGTCAGCAACCAGGTGTGGAAAGTCCCCAGGCTCCCCAGCAGGCAGA
AGTATGCAAAGCATGCATCTCAATTAGTCAGCAACCATAGTCCCGCCCCTAACTCCGCCCATCCCGCCCC
TAACTCCGCCCAGTTCCGCCC
